>Addgene plasmid #167329 | Human_TFAM_dHMGA_pET28 | addgene full sequence | sequence record 329823 | Addgene NGS Result
GTATTGGGCGCCAGGGTGGTTTTTCTTTTCACCAGTGAGACGGGCAACAGCTGATTGCCCTTCACCGCCT
GGCCCTGAGAGAGTTGCAGCAAGCGGTCCACGCTGGTTTGCCCCAGCAGGCGAAAATCCTGTTTGATGGT
GGTTAACGGCGGGATATAACATGAGCTGTCTTCGGTATCGTCGTATCCCACTACCGAGATATCCGCACCA
ACGCGCAGCCCGGACTCGGTAATGGCGCGCATTGCGCCCAGCGCCATCTGATCGTTGGCAACCAGCATCG
CAGTGGGAACGATGCCCTCATTCAGCATTTGCATGGTTTGTTGAAAACCGGACATGGCACTCCAGTCGCC
TTCCCGTTCCGCTATCGGCTGAATTTGATTGCGAGTGAGATATTTATGCCAGCCAGCCAGACGCAGACGC
GCCGAGACAGAACTTAATGGGCCCGCTAACAGCGCGATTTGCTGGTGACCCAATGCGACCAGATGCTCCA
CGCCCAGTCGCGTACCGTCTTCATGGGAGAAAATAATACTGTTGATGGGTGTCTGGTCAGAGACATCAAG
AAATAACGCCGGAACATTAGTGCAGGCAGCTTCCACAGCAATGGCATCCTGGTCATCCAGCGGATAGTTA
ATGATCAGCCCACTGACGCGTTGCGCGAGAAGATTGTGCACCGCCGCTTTACAGGCTTCGACGCCGCTTC
GTTCTACCATCGACACCACCACGCTGGCACCCAGTTGATCGGCGCGAGATTTAATCGCCGCGACAATTTG
CGACGGCGCGTGCAGGGCCAGACTGGAGGTGGCAACGCCAATCAGCAACGACTGTTTGCCCGCCAGTTGT
TGTGCCACGCGGTTGGGAATGTAATTCAGCTCCGCCATCGCCGCTTCCACTTTTTCCCGCGTTTTCGCAG
AAACGTGGCTGGCCTGGTTCACCACGCGGGAAACGGTCTGATAAGAGACACCGGCATACTCTGCGACATC
GTATAACGTTACTGGTTTCACATTCACCACCCTGAATTGACTCTCTTCCGGGCGCTATCATGCCATACCG
CGAAAGGTTTTGCGCCATTCGATGGTGTCCGGGATCTCGACGCTCTCCCTTATGCGACTCCTGCATTAGG
AAGCAGCCCAGTAGTAGGTTGAGGCCGTTGAGCACCGCCGCCGCAAGGAATGGTGCATGCAAGGAGATGG
CGCCCAACAGTCCCCCGGCCACGGGGCCTGCCACCATACCCACGCCGAAACAAGCGCTCATGAGCCCGAA
GTGGCGAGCCCGATCTTCCCCATCGGTGATGTCGGCGATATAGGCGCCAGCAACCGCACCTGTGGCGCCG
GTGATGCCGGCCACGATGCGTCCGGCGTAGAGGATCGAGATCTCGATCCCGCGAAATTAATACGACTCAC
TATAGGGGAATTGTGAGCGGATAACAATTCCCCTCTAGAAATAATTTTGTTTAACTTTAAGAAGGAGATA
TACCATGGGCAGCAGCCATCATCATCATCATCACAGCAGCGGCCTGGTGCCGCGCGGCAGCCATATGGCT
AGCATGACTGGTGGACAGCAAATGGGTCGCGGATCCATGCCAAGTCAGATTATGTCTTTGGAAAAAGAAA
TCATGGACAAACATTTAAAAAGGAAAGCTATGACAAAAAAAAAAGAGTTAACACTGCTTGGAAAACCAAA
AAGACCTCGTTCAGCTTATAACGTTTATGTAGCTGAAAGATTCCAAGAAGCTAAGGGTGATTCACCGCAG
GAAAAGCTGAAGACTGTAAAGGAAAACTGGAAAAATCTGTCTGACTCTGAAAAGGAATTATATATTCAGC
ATGCTAAAGAGGACGAAACTCGTTATCATAATGAAATGAAGTCTTGGGAAGAACAAATGATTGAAGTTGG
ACGAAAGGATCTTCTACGTCGCACAATAAAGAAACAACGAAAATATGGTGCTGAGGAGTGTTAACTCGAG
CACCACCACCACCACCACTGAGATCCGGCTGCTAACAAAGCCCGAAAGGAAGCTGAGTTGGCTGCTGCCA
CCGCTGAGCAATAACTAGCATAACCCCTTGGGGCCTCTAAACGGGTCTTGAGGGGTTTTTTGCTGAAAGG
AGGAACTATATCCGGATTGGCGAATGGG
[124 nt withheld, positions 2129-2252]
C
[91 nt withheld, positions 2254-2344]
A
[49 nt withheld, positions 2346-2394]
CCTTTGACGTTGGAGTCCACGTTCTTT
[37 nt withheld, positions 2422-2458]
ACCCTATCTCGGTCTATTCTTTTGATTTATAAGGGATTTTGCCGATTTCGGCCTATTGGTTAAAAAATGA
GCTGATTTAACAAAAATTTAACGCGAATTTTAACAAAATATTAACGCTTACAATTTAGGTGGCACTTTTC
GGGGAAATGTGCGCGGAACCCCTATTTGTTTATTTTTCTAAATACATTCAAATATGTATCCGCTCATGAA
TTAATTCTTAGAAAAACTCATCGAGCATCAAATGAAACTGCAATTTATTCATATCAGGATTATCAATACC
ATATTTTTGAAAAAGCCGTTTCTGTAATGAAGGAGAAAACTCACCGAGGCAGTTCCATAGGATGGCAAGA
TCCTGGTATCGGTCTGCGATTCCGACTCGTCCAACATCAATACAACCTATTAATTTCCCCTCGTCAAAAA
TAAGGTTATCAAGTGAGAAATCACCATGAGTGACGACTGAATCCGGTGAGAATGGCAAAAGTTTATGCAT
TTCTTTCCAGACTTGTTCAACAGGCCAGCCATTACGCTCGTCATCAAAATCACTCGCATCAACCAAACCG
TTATTCATTCGTGATTGCGCCTGAGCGAGACGAAATACGCGATCGCTGTTAAAAGGACAATTACAAACAG
GAATCGAATGCAACCGGCGCAGGAACACTGCCAGCGCATCAACAATATTTTCACCTGAATCAGGATATTC
TTCTAATACCTGGAATGCTGTTTTCCCGGGGATCGCAGTGGTGAGTAACCATGCATCATCAGGAGTACGG
ATAAAATGCTTGATGGTCGGAAGAGGCATAAATTCCGTCAGCCAGTTTAGTCTGACCATCTCATCTGTAA
CATCATTGGCAACGCTACCTTTGCCATGTTTCAGAAACAACTCTGGCGCATCGGGCTTCCCATACAATCG
ATAGATTGTCGCACCTGATTGCCCGACATTATCGCGAGCCCATTTATACCCATATAAATCAGCATCCATG
TTGGAATTTAATCGCGGCCTAGAGCAAGACGTTTCCCGTTGAATATGGCTCATAACACCCCTTGTATTAC
TGTTTATGTAAGCAGACAGTTTTATTGTTCATGACCAAAATCCCTTAACGTGAGTTTTCGTTCCACTGAG
CGTCAGACCCCGTAGAAAAGATCAAAGGATCTTCTTGAGATCCTTTTTTTCTGCGCGTAATCTGCTGCTT
GCAAACAAAAAAACCACCGCTACCAGCGGTGGTTTGTTTGCCGGATCAAGAGCTACCAACTCTTTTTCCG
AAGGTAACTGGCTTCAGCAGAGCGCAGATACCAAATACTGTCCTTCTAGTGTAGCCGTAGTTAGGCCACC
ACTTCAAGAACTCTGTAGCACCGCCTACATACCTCGCTCTGCTAATCCTGTTACCAGTGGCTGCTGCCAG
TGGCGATAAGTCGTGTCTTACCGGGTTGGACTCAAGACGATAGTTACCGGATAAGGCGCAGCGGTCGGGC
TGAACGGGGGGTTCGTGCACACAGCCCAGCTTGGAGCGAACGACCTACACCGAACTGAGATACCTACAGC
GTGAGCTATGAGAAAGCGCCACGCTTCCCGAAGGGAGAAAGGCGGACAGGTATCCGGTAAGCGGCAGGGT
CGGAACAGGAGAGCGCACGAGGGAGCTTCCAGGGGGAAACGCCTGGTATCTTTATAGTCCTGTCGGGTTT
CGCCACCTCTGACTTGAGCGTCGATTTTTGTGATGCTCGTCAGGGGGGCGGAGCCTATGGAAAAACGCCA
GCAACGCGGCCTTTTTACGGTTCCTGGCCTTTTGCTGGCCTTTTGCTCACATGTTCTTTCCTGCGTTATC
CCCTGATTCTGTGGATAACCGTATTACCGCCTTTGAGTGAGCTGATACCGCTCGCCGCAGCCGAACGACC
GAGCGCAGCGAGTCAGTGAGCGAGGAAGCGGAAGAGCGCCTGATGCGGTATTTTCTCCTTACGCATCTGT
GCGGTATTTCACACCGCAATGGTGCACTCTCAGTACAATCTGCTCTGATGCCGCATAGTTAAGCCAGTAT
ACACTCCGCTATCGCTACGTGACTGGGTCATGGCTGCGCCCCGACACCCGCCAACACCCGCTGACGCGCC
CTGACGGGCTTGTCTGCTCCCGGCATCCGCTTACAGACAAGCTGTGACCGTCTCCGGGAGCTGCATGTGT
CAGAGGTTTTCACCGTCATCACCGAAACGCGCGAGGCAGCTGCGGTAAAGCTCATCAGCGTGGTCGTGAA
GCGATTCACAGATGTCTGCCTGTTCATCCGCGTCCAGCTCGTTGAGTTTCTCCAGAAGCGTTAATGTCTG
GCTTCTGATAAAGCGGGCCATGTTAAGGGCGGTTTTTTCCTGTTTGGTCACTGATGCCTCCGTGTAAGGG
GGATTTCTGTTCATGGGGGTAATGATACCGATGAAACGAGAGAGGATGCTCACGATACGGGTTACTGATG
ATGAACATGCCCGGTTACTGGAACGTTGTGAGGGTAAACAACTGGCGGTATGGATGCGGCGGGACCAGAG
AAAAATCACTCAGGGTCAATGCCAGCGCTTCGTTAATACAGATGTAGGTGTTCCACAGGGTAGCCAGCAG
CATCCTGCGATGCAGATCCGGAACATAATGGTGCAGGGCGCTGACTTCCGCGTTTCCAGACTTTACGAAA
CACGGAAACCGAAGACCATTCATGTTGTTGCTCAGGTCGCAGACGTTTTGCAGCAGCAGTCGCTTCACGT
TCGCTCGCGTATCGGTGATTCATTCTGCTAACCAGTAAGGCAACCCCGCCAGCCTAGCCGGGTCCTCAAC
GACAGGAGCACGATCATGCGCACCCGTGGGGCCGCCATGCCGGCGATAATGGCCTGCTTCTCGCCGAAAC
GTTTGGTGGCGGGACCAGTGACGAAGGCTTGAGCGAGGGCGTGCAAGATTCCGAATACCGCAAGCGACAG
GCCGATCATCGTCGCGCTCCAGCGAAAGCGGTCCTCGCCGAAAATGACCCAGAGCGCTGCCGGCACCTGT
CCTACGAGTTGCATGATAAAGAAGACAGTCATAAGTGCGGCGACGATAGTCATGCCCCGCGCCCACCGGA
AGGAGCTGACTGGGTTGAAGGCTCTCAAGGGCATCGGTCGAGATCCCGGTGCCTAATGAGTGAGCTAACT
TACATTAATTGCGTTGCGCTCACTGCCCGCTTTCCAGTCGGGAAACCTGTCGTGCCAGCTGCATTAATGA
ATCGGCCAACGCGCGGGGAGAGGCGGTTTGC
Features (pLannotate 1.2.2; 22 found; start..end, strand, type, name):
   1002..1079    -  promoter       lacI promoter: lacI
   1087..1366    -  CDS            TcR (fragment): tetracycline efflux protein; tet; confers resistance to tetracycline
   1388..1406    +  promoter       T7 promoter: promoter for bacteriophage T7 RNA polymerase
   1407..1431    +  protein_bind   lac operator: The lac repressor binds to the lac operator to inhibit transcription in E. coli. This inhibition can be relieved by adding lactose or isopropyl-β-D-thiogalactopyranoside (IPTG). lac repressor encoded by lacI
   1446..1468    +  RBS            RBS: efficient ribosome binding site from bacteriophage T7 gene 10 (Olins and Rangwala, 1989)
   1487..1503    +  CDS            capTEV™ (fragment): composite tag for in vivo biotinylation, TEV protease cleavage, and 6xHis tagging
   1514..1531    +  CDS            thrombin site: thrombin recognition and cleavage site
   1535..1567    +  CDS            T7 tag (gene 10 leader): leader peptide from bacteriophage T7 gene 10 promotes efficient translation in E. coli
   1580..1951    +  CDS            TFAM (fragment): TFAM_HUMAN - Also known as TCF6, TCF6L2. Experimental evidence at protein level: Swiss-Prot protein existence level 1. Binds to the mitochondrial light strand promoter and functions in mitochondrial transcription regulation (PubMed:29445193, PubMed:32183942). Component of the mitochondrial transcription initiation complex, composed at least of TFB2M, TFAM and POLRMT that is required for basal transcription of mitochondrial DNA (PubMed:29149603). In this complex, TFAM recruits POLRMT to a specific promoter whereas TFB2M induces structural changes in POLRMT to enable promoter opening and trappin
   1961..1978    +  CDS            9xHis (fragment): 9xHis affinity tag
   1988..2037    +  CDS            SET1 (fragment): solubility-enhancement tag derived from T7 phage gene 10B
   2045..2092    +  terminator     T7 terminator: transcription terminator for bacteriophage T7 RNA polymerase
   2129..2557    +  rep_origin     f1 ori (sequence partly withheld): f1 bacteriophage origin of replication; arrow indicates direction of (+) strand synthesis
   2610..2667    +  promoter       AmpR promoter (fragment): bla
   2676..3491    -  CDS            KanR: aminoglycoside phosphotransferase; aph(3')-Ia; confers resistance to kanamycin in bacteria or G418 (Geneticin®) in eukaryotes
   3613..4201    +  rep_origin     ori: high-copy-number ColE1/pMB1/pBR322/pUC origin of replication
   4387..4526    -  misc_feature   bom: basis of mobility region from pBR322
   4628..4819    -  CDS            rop: Rop protein, which maintains plasmids at low copy number; rop
   4836..5216    +  CDS            YPB1_ECOLX: Protein predicted: Swiss-Prot protein existence level 4. From Escherichia coli.
   5288..5579    -  CDS            TcR (fragment): tetracycline efflux protein; tet; confers resistance to tetracycline
   5594..5615    -  protein_bind   CAP binding site: CAP binding activates transcription in the presence of cAMP. E. coli catabolite activator protein
   5628..1001    -  CDS            lacI (across the origin): lac repressor; lacI; The lac repressor binds to the lac operator to inhibit transcription in E. coli. This inhibition can be relieved by adding lactose or isopropyl-β-D-thiogalactopyranoside (IPTG).
