[The description below was written by a language model from this plasmid's Addgene catalogue record and pLannotate feature annotations shown in this document.]
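Description:
Human_TFAM_dHMGA_pET28 is a bacterial expression plasmid built on the Novagen pET28a backbone for producing a truncated form of human mitochondrial transcription factor A (TFAM) in E. coli. It is propagated through a ColE1/pBR322-type origin accompanied by the bom and rop elements, and is selected with kanamycin through an aminoglycoside phosphotransferase gene. An f1 origin is also present. The catalogue lists the plasmid as high copy, although the annotated rop gene is normally associated with reduced copy number. Short tetracycline-resistance and other fragments in the annotation are backbone remnants rather than functional markers.

The insert was cloned between BamHI and XhoI and encodes TFAM residues 123–246. This covers the linker, the HMGB box and the C-terminal tail, and omits the HMGA domain, hence "dHMGA". Transcription is driven by a T7 promoter followed by a lac operator, and the plasmid carries its own lacI gene, so expression is repressed until induced with IPTG in a host that supplies T7 RNA polymerase. A T7 gene 10 ribosome binding site drives translation, and a T7 terminator closes the cassette. Upstream of TFAM the backbone contributes an N-terminal 6xHis tag, a thrombin cleavage site and the T7 tag leader, which allow affinity purification and optional tag removal. The annotation also detects a His-tag sequence downstream of the insert, as is usual in pET28a, but the record does not indicate whether it is translated as part of the protein.

The annotated TFAM segment is shorter than the stated insert size. The associated publication concerns self-assembly of mitochondrial nucleoids by phase separation, which suggests the recombinant protein was used to test the contribution of individual TFAM domains.
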