Addgene plasmid #167329: Human_TFAM_dHMGA_pET28
Purpose: Expresses TFAM dHMGA mutant in bacterial cells
Depositing lab: Tom Misteli. Depositing organization: National Cancer Institute (NCI). Publication: Self-assembly of multi-component mitochondrial nucleoids via phase separation. Feric M, Demarest TG, Tian J, Croteau DL, Bohr VA, Misteli T. EMBO J. 2021 Mar 15;40(6):e107165. doi: 10.15252/embj.2020107165. Epub 2021 Feb 23. PubMed 33619770.
Backbone
  Vector backbone: pET28a
  Backbone manufacturer: Novagen
  Backbone size w/o insert (bp): 4927
  Total vector size (bp): 5713
  Vector type: Bacterial Expression
Growth in bacteria
  Bacterial resistance: Kanamycin, 50 μg/mL
  Growth temperature: 37°C
  Growth strain: DH5alpha
  Copy number: High Copy
Gene/Insert
  Gene/Insert name: TFAM (alt name: Mitochondrial transcription factor A)
  Species: H. sapiens (human)
  Insert size (bp): 544
  Mutation: Truncation mutant containing linker, HMGB, and C-tail domains (123-246). This mutant lacks the HMGA domain.
  GenBank ID: NM_003201.3
  Entrez Gene: TFAM (a.k.a. MTDPS15, MTTF1, MTTFA, TCF6, TCF6L1, TCF6L2, TCF6L3)
  Promoter: T7
  Tag / fusion protein: 6XHis (N terminal on backbone)
  Cloning method: Restriction Enzyme; 5′ cloning site BamHI (unknown if destroyed); 3′ cloning site XhoI (unknown if destroyed)
  Sequencing primers: 5′ T7; 3′ T7 Terminal
Terms and licenses: Academic/Nonprofit Terms; Industry Terms: Not Available to Industry
Depositor comments: Please visit https://www.biorxiv.org/content/10.1101/822858v4 for BioRxiv preprint
How to cite: Human_TFAM_dHMGA_pET28 was a gift from Tom Misteli (Addgene plasmid # 167329 ; http://n2t.net/addgene:167329 ; RRID:Addgene_167329)
